Addgene plasmid #100139: p6329 pHAGE-P-CMVt-N-HA-GAW-HERC2-F5
Purpose: Encodes amino acids 3550-4500 of HERC2.
Depositing lab: Peter Howley. Depositing organization: Harvard Medical School. Publication: Proteomic analysis and identification of cellular interactors of the giant ubiquitin ligase HERC2. Galligan JT, Martinez-Noel G, Arndt V, Hayes S, Chittenden TW, Harper JW, Howley PM. J Proteome Res. 2015 Feb 6;14(2):953-66. doi: 10.1021/pr501005v. Epub 2014 Dec 15. PubMed 25476789.
Backbone
  Vector backbone: PHAGE-P-CMVt-N-HA-GAW
  Backbone size w/o insert (bp): 7800
  Total vector size (bp): 10650
  Vector type: Mammalian Expression, Lentiviral
  Selectable markers: Puromycin
Growth in bacteria
  Bacterial resistance: Ampicillin, 100 μg/mL
  Growth temperature: 37°C
  Growth strain: NEB Stable
  Copy number: Unknown
Gene/Insert
  Gene/Insert name: HERC2
  Species: H. sapiens (human)
  Insert size (bp): 2850
  Mutation: amino acids 3550-4500
  Entrez Gene: HERC2 (a.k.a. D15F37S1, MRT38, SHEP1, jdf2, p528)
  Promoter: CMV
  Tag / fusion protein: HA (N terminal on backbone)
  Cloning method: Gateway Cloning
  Sequencing primers: 5′ M13F
Terms and licenses: Academic/Nonprofit Terms; Industry Terms: Not Available to Industry
How to cite: p6329 pHAGE-P-CMVt-N-HA-GAW-HERC2-F5 was a gift from Peter Howley (Addgene plasmid # 100139 ; http://n2t.net/addgene:100139 ; RRID:Addgene_100139)
