[The description below was written by a language model from this plasmid's Addgene catalogue record and pLannotate feature annotations shown in this document.]
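Description:
p6329 pHAGE-P-CMVt-N-HA-GAW-HERC2-F5 is an HIV-1-derived lentiviral expression plasmid of about 10.65 kb, built on the pHAGE-P-CMVt-N-HA-GAW Gateway destination backbone. It is propagated in E. coli through a high-copy ColE1/pUC-type origin and selected with ampicillin via the bla gene. The lentiviral transfer region carries a truncated 5' LTR, the Ψ packaging signal with a short gag fragment, the Rev response element for Rev-dependent nuclear export of the genomic RNA, the cPPT/CTS element, a WPRE that enhances transcript expression, and a self-inactivating ΔU3 3' LTR. This lets the cassette be packaged into viral particles when helper functions are supplied in trans and then integrated into target mammalian cells. It can also be used by direct transfection.

The payload is a fragment of human HERC2, the giant HECT-family E3 ubiquitin ligase, covering amino acids 3550–4500 (about 2.85 kb). It was inserted by Gateway recombination, as reflected by the attB2 site flanking the insert, and is fused at its N terminus to an HA epitope tag supplied by the backbone. Expression is driven by the CMV enhancer/promoter. This is followed by short annotated matches to tet operator-containing promoters, consistent with the "CMVt" name and suggesting a tetracycline-regulatable CMV promoter in cells expressing a Tet repressor, although the record does not state this explicitly. Downstream, a mouse PGK promoter drives the puromycin N-acetyltransferase gene for selection of transduced or stably transfected cells. The "F5" designation suggests it is one of a series of HERC2 fragments, and the associated work concerns proteomic identification of HERC2-interacting cellular proteins, for which the HA tag would allow detection and affinity purification.
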