Features (pLannotate 1.2.2; 30 found; start..end, strand, type, name):
     20..608     +  rep_origin     ori: high-copy-number ColE1/pMB1/pBR322/pUC origin of replication
    791..845     +  CDS            lacI (fragment): lac repressor; lacI; The lac repressor binds to the lac operator to inhibit transcription in E. coli. This inhibition can be relieved by adding lactose or isopropyl-β-D-thiogalactopyranoside (IPTG).
    851..944     +  rep_origin     SV40 ori (fragment): SV40 origin of replication
    969..1006    +  CDS            lacI (fragment): lac repressor; lacI; The lac repressor binds to the lac operator to inhibit transcription in E. coli. This inhibition can be relieved by adding lactose or isopropyl-β-D-thiogalactopyranoside (IPTG).
   1019..1040    +  protein_bind   CAP binding site: CAP binding activates transcription in the presence of cAMP. E. coli catabolite activator protein
   1055..1085    +  promoter       lac promoter: promoter for the E. coli lac operon
   1089..1111    +  protein_bind   lac operator (fragment): The lac repressor binds to the lac operator to inhibit transcription in E. coli. This inhibition can be relieved by adding lactose or isopropyl-β-D-thiogalactopyranoside (IPTG). lac repressor encoded by lacI
   1143..1226    +  polyA_signal   SV40 poly(A) signal (fragment): SV40 polyadenylation signal
   1393..1722    +  CDS            nef (fragment): NEF_HV1BR - Experimental evidence at protein level: Swiss-Prot protein existence level 1. Extracellular Nef protein targets CD4(+) T-lymphocytes for apoptosis by interacting with CXCR4 surface receptors (PubMed:14990729). From Human immunodeficiency virus type 1 group M subtype B (isolate BRU/LAI) (HIV-1).
   1770..2027    +  LTR            5' LTR (truncated): truncated 5' long terminal repeat (LTR) from HIV-1
   2074..2199    +  misc_feature   HIV-1 Ψ: packaging signal of human immunodeficiency virus type 1
   2183..2521    +  CDS            HIV-1 gag (fragment): gag protein from human immunodeficiency virus 1; gag
   2696..2929    +  misc_feature   RRE: The Rev response element (RRE) of HIV-1 allows for Rev-dependent mRNA export from the nucleus to the cytoplasm.
   3306..3406    +  CDS            Rev (fragment): human immunodeficiency virus 1 (HIV-1) Rev protein; rev; enhances nuclear export of unspliced and incompletely spliced viral mRNAs
   3451..3568    +  misc_feature   cPPT/CTS: central polypurine tract and central termination sequence of HIV-1
   3620..3923    +  enhancer       CMV enhancer: human cytomegalovirus immediate early enhancer
   3924..4127    +  promoter       CMV promoter: human cytomegalovirus (CMV) immediate early promoter
   4129..4148    +  promoter       PLtetO-1 promoter (fragment): modified phage lambda PL promoter with tet operator sites (Lutz and Bujard, 1997)
   4150..4169    +  promoter       PLtetO-1 promoter (fragment): modified phage lambda PL promoter with tet operator sites (Lutz and Bujard, 1997)
   4177..4210    +  promoter       TRE3GV promoter (fragment): 3rd-generation Tet-responsive promoter that can be activated by binding of Tet-On® 3G, optimized for retroviral and lentiviral vectors
   4301..4327    +  CDS            3xHA (fragment): three tandem HA epitope tags
   4358..7219    +  CDS            HERC2 (fragment): HERC2_HUMAN - Experimental evidence at protein level: Swiss-Prot protein existence level 1. E3 ubiquitin-protein ligase that regulates ubiquitin- dependent retention of repair proteins on damaged chromosomes. Recruited to sites of DNA damage in response to ionizing radiation (IR) and facilitates the assembly of UBE2N and RNF8 promoting DNA damage- induced formation of 'Lys-63'-linked ubiquitin chains. Acts as a mediator of binding specificity between UBE2N and RNF8. Involved in the maintenance of RNF168 levels. E3 ubiquitin-protein ligase that promotes the ubiquitination and proteasomal degrad
   7222..7246    -  protein_bind   attB2: mutant version of attB; recombination site for the Gateway® BP reaction BP Clonase™
   7265..7762    +  promoter       PGK promoter: mouse phosphoglycerate kinase 1 promoter
   7783..8382    +  CDS            PuroR: puromycin N-acetyltransferase; pac from Streptomyces alboniger; confers resistance to puromycin
   8449..9037    +  misc_feature   WPRE: woodchuck hepatitis virus posttranscriptional regulatory element
   9045..9110    +  CDS            nef (fragment): NEF_HV1Z2 - Experimental evidence at protein level: Swiss-Prot protein existence level 1. Extracellular Nef protein targets CD4(+) T-lymphocytes for apoptosis by interacting with CXCR4 surface receptors. From Human immunodeficiency virus type 1 group M subtype D (isolate Z2/CDC-Z34) (HIV-1).
   9112..9345    +  LTR            3' LTR (ΔU3): self-inactivating 3' long terminal repeat (LTR) from HIV-1
   9550..9654    +  promoter       AmpR promoter: bla
   9655..10515   +  CDS            AmpR: β-lactamase; bla; confers resistance to ampicillin, carbenicillin, and related antibiotics
>Addgene plasmid #100139 | p6329 pHAGE-P-CMVt-N-HA-GAW-HERC2-F5 | addgene full sequence | sequence record 194440 | Addgene NGS Result
AAAAGATCAAAGGATCTTCTTGAGATCCTTTTTTTCTGCGCGTAATCTGCTGCTTGCAAACAAAAAAACC
ACCGCTACCAGCGGTGGTTTGTTTGCCGGATCAAGAGCTACCAACTCTTTTTCCGAAGGTAACTGGCTTC
AGCAGAGCGCAGATACCAAATACTGTTCTTCTAGTGTAGCCGTAGTTAGGCCACCACTTCAAGAACTCTG
TAGCACCGCCTACATACCTCGCTCTGCTAATCCTGTTACCAGTGGCTGCTGCCAGTGGCGATAAGTCGTG
TCTTACCGGGTTGGACTCAAGACGATAGTTACCGGATAAGGCGCAGCGGTCGGGCTGAACGGGGGGTTCG
TGCACACAGCCCAGCTTGGAGCGAACGACCTACACCGAACTGAGATACCTACAGCGTGAGCTATGAGAAA
GCGCCACGCTTCCCGAAGGGAGAAAGGCGGACAGGTATCCGGTAAGCGGCAGGGTCGGAACAGGAGAGCG
CACGAGGGAGCTTCCAGGGGGAAACGCCTGGTATCTTTATAGTCCTGTCGGGTTTCGCCACCTCTGACTT
GAGCGTCGATTTTTGTGATGCTCGTCAGGGGGGCGGAGCCTATGGAAAAACGCCAGCAACGCGGCCTTTT
TACGGTTCCTGGCCTTTTGCTGGCCTTTTGCTCACATGTTCTTTCCTGCGTTATCCCCTGATTCTGTGGA
TAACCGTATTACCGCCTTTGAGTGAGCTGATACCGCTCGCCGCAGCCGAACGACCGAGCGCAGCGAGTCA
GTGAGCGAGGAAGCGGAAGAGCGCCCAATACGCAAACCGCCTCTCCCCGCGCGTTGGCCGATTCATTAAT
GCAGCAAGCTCATGGCTGACTAATTTTTTTTATTTATGCAGAGGCCGAGGCCGCCTCGGCCTCTGAGCTA
TTCCAGAAGTAGTGAGGAGGCTTTTTTGGAGGCCTAGGCTTTTGCAAAAAGCTCCCCGTGGCACGACAGG
TTTCCCGACTGGAAAGCGGGCAGTGAGCGCAACGCAATTAATGTGAGTTAGCTCACTCATTAGGCACCCC
AGGCTTTACACTTTATGCTTCCGGCTCGTATGTTGTGTGGAATTGTGAGCGGATAACAATTTCACACAGG
AAACAGCTATGACATGATTACGAATTTCACAAATAAAGCATTTTTTTCACTGCATTCTAGTTGTGGTTTG
TCCAAACTCATCAATGTATCTTATCATGTCTGGATCAACTGGATAACTCAAGCTAACCAAAATCATCCCA
AACTTCCCACCCCATACCCTATTACCACTGCCAATTACCTGTGGTTTCATTTACTCTAAACCTGTGATTC
CTCTGAATTATTTTCATTTTAAAGAAATTGTATTTGTTAAATATGTACTACAAACTTAGTAGTTGGAAGG
GCTAATTCACTCCCAAAGAAGACAAGATATCCTTGATCTGTGGATCTACCACACACAAGGCTACTTCCCT
GATTAGCAGAACTACACACCAGGGCCAGGGGTCAGATATCCACTGACCTTTGGATGGTGCTACAAGCTAG
TACCAGTTGAGCCAGATAAGGTAGAAGAGGCCAATAAAGGAGAGAACACCAGCTTGTTACACCCTGTGAG
CCTGCATGGGATGGATGACCCGGAGAGAGAAGTGTTAGAGTGGAGGTTTGACAGCCGCCTAGCATTTCAT
CACGTGGCCCGAGAGCTGCATCCGGAGTACTTCAAGAACTGCTGATATCGAGCTTGCTACAAGGGACTTT
CCGCTGGGGACTTTCCAGGGAGGCGTGGCCTGGGCGGGACTGGGGAGTGGCGAGCCCTCAGATCCTGCAT
ATAAGCAGCTGCTTTTTGCCTGTACTGGGTCTCTCTGGTTAGACCAGATCTGAGCCTGGGAGCTCTCTGG
CTAACTAGGGAACCCACTGCTTAAGCCTCAATAAAGCTTGCCTTGAGTGCTTCAAGTAGTGTGTGCCCGT
CTGTTGTGTGACTCTGGTAACTAGAGATCCCTCAGACCCTTTTAGTCAGTGTGGAAAATCTCTAGCAGTG
GCGCCCGAACAGGGACTTGAAAGCGAAAGGGAAACCAGAGGAGCTCTCTCGACGCAGGACTCGGCTTGCT
GAAGCGCGCACGGCAAGAGGCGAGGGGCGGCGACTGGTGAGTACGCCAAAAATTTTGACTAGCGGAGGCT
AGAAGGAGAGAGATGGGTGCGAGAGCGTCAGTATTAAGCGGGGGAGAATTAGATCGCGATGGGAAAAAAT
TCGGTTAAGGCCAGGGGGAAAGAAAAAATATAAATTAAAACATATAGTATGGGCAAGCAGGGAGCTAGAA
CGATTCGCAGTTAATCCTGGCCTGTTAGAAACATCAGAAGGCTGTAGACAAATACTGGGACAGCTACAAC
CATCCCTTCAGACAGGATCAGAAGAACTTAGATCATTATATAATACAGTAGCAACCCTCTATTGTGTGCA
TCAAAGGATAGAGATAAAAGACACCAAGGAAGCTTTAGACAAGATAGAGGAAGAGCAAAACAAAAGTAAG
ACCACCGCACAGCAAGCGGCCGGCCGCTGATCTTCAGACCTGGAGGAGGAGATATGAGGGACAATTGGAG
AAGTGAATTATATAAATATAAAGTAGTAAAAATTGAACCATTAGGAGTAGCACCCACCAAGGCAAAGAGA
AGAGTGGTGCAGAGAGAAAAAAGAGCAGTGGGAATAGGAGCTTTGTTCCTTGGGTTCTTGGGAGCAGCAG
GAAGCACTATGGGCGCAGCGTCAATGACGCTGACGGTACAGGCCAGACAATTATTGTCTGGTATAGTGCA
GCAGCAGAACAATTTGCTGAGGGCTATTGAGGCGCAACAGCATCTGTTGCAACTCACAGTCTGGGGCATC
AAGCAGCTCCAGGCAAGAATCCTGGCTGTGGAAAGATACCTAAAGGATCAACAGCTCCTGGGGATTTGGG
GTTGCTCTGGAAAACTCATTTGCACCACTGCTGTGCCTTGGAATGCTAGTTGGAGTAATAAATCTCTGGA
ACAGATTTGGAATCACACGACCTGGATGGAGTGGGACAGAGAAATTAACAATTACACAAGCTTAATACAC
TCCTTAATTGAAGAATCGCAAAACCAGCAAGAAAAGAATGAACAAGAATTATTGGAATTAGATAAATGGG
CAAGTTTGTGGAATTGGTTTAACATAACAAATTGGCTGTGGTATATAAAATTATTCATAATGATAGTAGG
AGGCTTGGTAGGTTTAAGAATAGTTTTTGCTGTACTTTCTATAGTGAATAGAGTTAGGCAGGGATATTCA
CCATTATCGTTTCAGACCCACCTCCCAACCCCGAGGGGACCCGACAGGCCCGAAGGAATAGAAGAAGAAG
GTGGAGAGAGAGACAGAGACAGATCCATTCGATTAGTGAACGGATCTCGACGGTATCGCCGAATTCACAA
ATGGCAGTATTCATCCACAATTTTAAAAGAAAAGGGGGGATTGGGGGGTACAGTGCAGGGGAAAGAATAG
TAGACATAATAGCAACAGACATACAAACTAAAGAATTACAAAAACAAATTACAAAAATTCAAAATTTTCG
GGTTTATTACAGGGACAGCAGAGATCCAGTTTGGACTAGTGGAGTTCCGCGTTACATAACTTACGGTAAA
TGGCCCGCCTGGCTGACCGCCCAACGACCCCCGCCCATTGACGTCAATAATGACGTATGTTCCCATAGTA
ACGCCAATAGGGACTTTCCATTGACGTCAATGGGTGGAGTATTTACGGTAAACTGCCCACTTGGCAGTAC
ATCAAGTGTATCATATGCCAAGTACGCCCCCTATTGACGTCAATGACGGTAAATGGCCCGCCTGGCATTA
TGCCCAGTACATGACCTTATGGGACTTTCCTACTTGGCAGTACATCTACGTATTAGTCATCGCTATTACC
ATGGTGATGCGGTTTTGGCAGTACATCAATGGGCGTGGATAGCGGTTTGACTCACGGGGATTTCCAAGTC
TCCACCCCATTGACGTCAATGGGAGTTTGTTTTGGCACCAAAATCAACGGGACTTTCCAAAATGTCGTAA
CAACTCCGCCCCATTGACGCAAATGGGCGGTAGGCGTGTACGGTGGGAGGTCTATATAAGCAGAGCTCTC
CCTATCAGTGATAGAGATCTCCCTATCAGTGATAGAGATCGTCGACGAGCTCGTTTAGTGAACCGTCAGA
TCGCCTGGAGACGCCATCCACGCTGTTTTGACCTCCATAGAAGACACCGGGACCGATCCAGCCTCCGGAC
TCTAGCGTTTAAACGCTAGCCACCATGGCGTACCCATACGATGTTCCAGATTACGCTGCTCGAGGTTATC
AAACAAGTTTGTACAAAAAAGTTGGCGTAGACCTGCTCAAGCTGTCAGTGTGCAGCCGGGCCGGGGACAG
GGGCAGGGATGTGCTCTCCGCGGTGCTTTCCGGCATGGGGACCGCCTACCCACAGGTGGCAGATATGCTG
TTGGAGCTCTGTGTCACCGAGTTGGAGGATGTGGCCACAGACTCGCAGAGCGGCCGCCTCTCTTCTCAGC
CTGTGGTGGTGGAGAGTAGCCACCCTTACACCGACGACACCTCCACCAGTGGCACAGTGAAGATACCAGG
TGCAGAAGGACTCAGGGTAGAATTTGACCGGCAGTGCTCCACAGAGAGGCGCCACGACCCTCTCACAGTC
ATGGACGGCGTCAACAGGATCGTCTCCGTGCGGTCAGGCCGAGAGTGGTCCGACTGGTCCAGCGAGCTGC
GCATCCCAGGGGATGAGTTAAAGTGGAAGTTCATCAGCGATGGGTCTGTGAATGGCTGGGGCTGGCGCTT
CACCGTCTATCCCATCATGCCAGCTGCTGGCCCTAAAGAACTCCTCTCTGACCGCTGCGTCCTCTCCTGT
CCATCCATGGACTTGGTGACGTGTCTGTTAGACTTCCGACTCAACCTTGCCTCTAACAGAAGCATCGTCC
CTCGCCTTGCGGCCTCGCTGGCAGCTTGTGCACAGCTGAGTGCCCTAGCTGCCAGTCACAGAATGTGGGC
CCTTCAGAGACTGAGGAAGCTGCTTACAACTGAATTTGGGCAGTCAATTAACATAAATAGGCTGCTTGGA
GAAAATGATGGGGAAACAAGAGCTTTGAGTTTTACAGGTAGTGCTCTTGCTGCTTTGGTGAAAGGTCTTC
CAGAAGCTTTGCAAAGGCAGTTTGAATATGAAGATCCTATTGTGAGGGGTGGCAAACAGCTGCTCCACAG
CCCATTCTTTAAGGTACTGGTAGCTCTTGCTTGTGACCTGGAGCTGGACACTCTGCCTTGCTGTGCCGAG
ACGCACAAGTGGGCCTGGTTCCGGAGGTACTGCATGGCCTCCCGTGTTGCTGTGGCCCTTGACAAAAGAA
CACCGTTGCCCCGTCTGTTTCTTGATGAGGTGGCTAAGAAAATTCGTGAATTAATGGCAGACAGCGAAAA
CATGGATGTTCTGCATGAGAGCCATGACATTTTTAAAAGAGAGCAAGACGAACAACTTGTGCAGTGGATG
AACAGGCGACCAGATGACTGGACTCTCTCTGCTGGTGGCAGTGGAACAATTTATGGATGGGGACATAATC
ACAGGGGCCAGCTCGGGGGCATTGAAGGCGCAAAAGTCAAAGTTCCCACTCCCTGTGAAGCCCTTGCAAC
TCTCAGACCCGTGCAATTAATCGGAGGGGAACAGACCCTCTTTGCTGTGACGGCTGATGGGAAGCTGTAT
GCCACTGGGTATGGTGCAGGTGGCAGACTAGGCATTGGAGGGACAGAGTCGGTGTCCACCCCAACATTGC
TTGAATCCATTCAGCATGTGTTTATTAAGAAAGTAGCTGTGAACTCTGGAGGAAAGCACTGCCTTGCCCT
GTCTTCAGAAGGAGAAGTTTACTCTTGGGGTGAGGCAGAAGATGGGAAGTTGGGGCATGGCAACAGAAGT
CCGTGTGACCGCCCTCGTGTCATCGAGTCTCTGAGAGGAATTGAAGTGGTCGATGTTGCTGCTGGCGGAG
CCCACAGCGCCTGTGTCACAGCAGCCGGGGACCTCTACACATGGGGCAAAGGCCGCTACGGCCGGCTGGG
GCACAGCGACAGTGAGGACCAGCTGAAGCCGAAGCTGGTGGAGGCGCTGCAGGGCCACCGTGTGGTTGAC
ATCGCCTGTGGCAGTGGAGATGCCCAGACCCTCTGCCTCACAGATGACGACACTGTCTGGTCCTGGGGGG
ACGGGGACTACGGCAAGCTCGGCCGGGGAGGCAGCGATGGCTGTAAAGTGCCTATGAAGATTGATTCTCT
TACTGGTCTTGGAGTAGTTAAAGTGGAATGCGGATCCCAGTTTTCTGTTGCCCTTACCAAATCTGGAGCT
GTTTATACCTGGGGCAAAGGCGATTATCACAGGTTGGGCCATGGATCAGATGACCATGTTCGAAGGCCTC
GGCAGGTCCAAGGGTTGCAGGGGAAGAAAGTCATCGCCATCGCCACTGGCTCCCTGCACTGTGTGTGCTG
CACAGAGGATGGTGAGGTTTATACATGGGGCGACAATGATGAGGGACAACTGGGAGACGGAACCACCAAT
GCCATCCAGAGGCCTCGGTTGGTAGCTGCCCTTCAGGGTAAGAAGGTCAACCGTGTGGCCTGTGGCTCAG
CACATACCCTCGCCTGGTCGACCAGCAAGCCCGCCAGTGCTGGCAAACTCCCTGCACAGGTCCCCATGGA
GTACAATCACCTGCAGGAGATCCCCATCATTGCGCTGAGGAACCGTCTGCTGCTGCTGCACCACCTCTCC
GAGCTCTTCTGCCCCTGCATCCCCATGTTCGACCTGGAAGGCTCGCTCGACGAAACTGGACTCGGGCCTT
CTGTTGGGTTCGACACTCTCCGAGGAATTCTGATATCCCAGGGAAAGGAGGCGGCTTTCCGGAAAGTAGT
ACAAGCAACTATGGTACGCGATCGTCAGCATGGCCCCGTCGTGGAGCTGAACCGCATCCAGGTCAAACGA
TCAAGGAGCAAAGGCGGGCTGGCCGGCCCCGACGGCACCAAGTCTGTCTTTGGGCAGATGTGTGCTAAGA
TGAGCTCGTTTGGTCCCGACAGCCTCCTCCTTCCTCACCGTGTCTGGAAAGTCAAGTTTGTGGGTGAATC
TGTGGATGACTGTGGGGGCGGCTACAGCGAGTCCATAGCTGAGATCTGTGAGGAGCTGCAGAACGGACTC
ACGCCCCTGTGACCCAACTTTCTTGTACAAAGTGGTTCGATAACGAATTCTACCGGGTAGGGGAGGCGCT
TTTCCCAAGGCAGTCTGGAGCATGCGCTTTAGCAGCCCCGCTGGGCACTTGGCGCTACACAAGTGGCCTC
TGGCCTCGCACACATTCCACATCCACCGGTAGGCGCCAACCGGCTCCGTTCTTTGGTGGCCCCTTCGCGC
CACCTTCTACTCCTCCCCTAGTCAGGAAGTTCCCCCCCGCCCCGCAGCTCGCGTCGTGCAGGACGTGACA
AATGGAAGTAGCACGTCTCACTAGTCTCGTGCAGATGGACAGCACCGCTGAGCAATGGAAGCGGGTAGGC
CTTTGGGGCAGCGGCCAATAGCAGCTTTGCTCCTTCGCTTTCTGGGCTCAGAGGCTGGGAAGGGGTGGGT
CCGGGGGGGCTCAGGGGCGGGCTCAGGGGCGGGGCGGGCGCCCGAAGGTCCTCCGGAGGCCCGGCATTCT
GCACGCTTCAAAAGCGCACGTCTGCCGCGCTGTTCTCCTCTTCCTCATCTCCGGGCCTTTCGACCTGCAG
CCCAAGCTTACCATGACCGAGTACAAGCCCACGGTGCGCCTCGCCACCCGCGACGACGTCCCCAGGGCCG
TACGCACCCTCGCCGCCGCGTTCGCCGACTACCCCGCCACGCGCCACACCGTCGATCCGGACCGCCACAT
CGAGCGGGTCACCGAGCTGCAAGAACTCTTCCTCACGCGCGTCGGGCTCGACATCGGCAAGGTGTGGGTC
GCGGACGACGGCGCCGCGGTGGCGGTCTGGACCACGCCGGAGAGCGTCGAAGCGGGGGCGGTGTTCGCCG
AGATCGGCCCGCGCATGGCCGAGTTGAGCGGTTCCCGGCTGGCCGCGCAGCAACAGATGGAAGGCCTCCT
GGCGCCGCACCGGCCCAAGGAGCCCGCGTGGTTCCTGGCCACCGTCGGCGTCTCGCCCGACCACCAGGGC
AAGGGTCTGGGCAGCGCCGTCGTGCTCCCCGGAGTGGAGGCGGCCGAGCGCGCCGGGGTGCCCGCCTTCC
TGGAGACCTCCGCGCCCCGCAACCTCCCCTTCTACGAGCGGCTCGGCTTCACCGTCACCGCCGACGTCGA
GGTGCCCGAAGGACCGCGCACCTGGTGCATGACCCGCAAGCCCGGTGCCTGACGCCCGCCCCACGACCCG
CAGCGCCCGACCGAAAGGAGCGCACGACCCCATGCATCGATAGATCCTAATCAACCTCTGGATTACAAAA
TTTGTGAAAGATTGACTGGTATTCTTAACTATGTTGCTCCTTTTACGCTATGTGGATACGCTGCTTTAAT
GCCTTTGTATCATGCTATTGCTTCCCGTATGGCTTTCATTTTCTCCTCCTTGTATAAATCCTGGTTGCTG
TCTCTTTATGAGGAGTTGTGGCCCGTTGTCAGGCAACGTGGCGTGGTGTGCACTGTGTTTGCTGACGCAA
CCCCCACTGGTTGGGGCATTGCCACCACCTGTCAGCTCCTTTCCGGGACTTTCGCTTTCCCCCTCCCTAT
TGCCACGGCGGAACTCATCGCCGCCTGCCTTGCCCGCTGCTGGACAGGGGCTCGGCTGTTGGGCACTGAC
AATTCCGTGGTGTTGTCGGGGAAATCATCGTCCTTTCCTTGGCTGCTCGCCTGTGTTGCCACCTGGATTC
TGCGCGGGACGTCCTTCTGCTACGTCCCTTCGGCCCTCAATCCAGCGGACCTTCCTTCCCGCGGCCTGCT
GCCGGCTCTGCGGCCTCTTCCGCGTCTTCGCCTTCGCCCTCAGACGAGTCGGATCTCCCTTTGGGCCGCC
TCCCCGCCTGAGATCCTTTAAGACCAATGACTTACAAGGCAGCTGTAGATCTTAGCCACTTTTTAAAAGA
AAAGGGGGGACTGGAAGGGCTAATTCACTCCCAACGAAGACAAGATCTGCTTTTTGCTTGTACTGGGTCT
CTCTGGTTAGACCAGATCTGAGCCTGGGAGCTCTCTGGCTAACTAGGGAACCCACTGCTTAAGCCTCAAT
AAAGCTTGCCTTGAGTGCTTCAAGTAGTGTGTGCCCGTCTGTTGTGTGACTCTGGTAACTAGAGATCCCT
CAGACCCTTTTAGTCAGTGTGGAAAATCTCTAGCAGTAGTAGTTCATGTCATCTTATTATTCAGTATTTA
TAACTTGCAAAGAAATGAATATCAGAGAGTGAGAGGCCCGGGTTAATTAAGGAAAGGGCTAGATCATTCT
TGAAGACGAAAGGGCCTCGTGATACGCCTATTTTTATAGGTTAATGTCATGATAATAATGGTTTCTTAGA
CGTCAGGTGGCACTTTTCGGGGAAATGTGCGCGGAACCCCTATTTGTTTATTTTTCTAAATACATTCAAA
TATGTATCCGCTCATGAGACAATAACCCTGATAAATGCTTCAATAATATTGAAAAAGGAAGAGTATGAGT
ATTCAACATTTCCGTGTCGCCCTTATTCCCTTTTTTGCGGCATTTTGCCTTCCTGTTTTTGCTCACCCAG
AAACGCTGGTGAAAGTAAAAGATGCTGAAGATCAGTTGGGTGCACGAGTGGGTTACATCGAACTGGATCT
CAACAGCGGTAAGATCCTTGAGAGTTTTCGCCCCGAAGAACGTTTTCCAATGATGAGCACTTTTAAAGTT
CTGCTATGTGGCGCGGTATTATCCCGTGTTGACGCCGGGCAAGAGCAACTCGGTCGCCGCATACACTATT
CTCAGAATGACTTGGTTGAGTACTCACCAGTCACAGAAAAGCATCTTACGGATGGCATGACAGTAAGAGA
ATTATGCAGTGCTGCCATAACCATGAGTGATAACACTGCGGCCAACTTACTTCTGACAACGATCGGAGGA
CCGAAGGAGCTAACCGCTTTTTTGCACAACATGGGGGATCATGTAACTCGCCTTGATCGTTGGGAACCGG
AGCTGAATGAAGCCATACCAAACGACGAGCGTGACACCACGATGCCTGTAGCAATGGCAACAACGTTGCG
CAAACTATTAACTGGCGAACTACTTACTCTAGCTTCCCGGCAACAATTAATAGACTGGATGGAGGCGGAT
AAAGTTGCAGGACCACTTCTGCGCTCGGCCCTTCCGGCTGGCTGGTTTATTGCTGATAAATCTGGAGCCG
GTGAGCGTGGGTCTCGCGGTATCATTGCAGCACTGGGGCCAGATGGTAAGCCCTCCCGTATCGTAGTTAT
CTACACGACGGGGAGTCAGGCAACTATGGATGAACGAAATAGACAGATCGCTGAGATAGGTGCCTCACTG
ATTAAGCATTGGTAACTGTCAGACCAAGTTTACTCATATATACTTTAGATTGATTTAAAACTTCATTTTT
AATTTAAAAGGATCTAGGTGAAGATCCTTTTTGATAATCTCATGACCAAAATCCCTTAACGTGAGTTTTC
GTTCCACTGAGCGTCAGACCCCGTAG
